Addgene plasmid #104705: pUG-137
Purpose: Cloning Module
Depositing lab: Marco Trujillo. Depositing organization: Leibniz Institute of Plant Biochemistry (IPB). Publication: UbiGate: a synthetic biology toolbox to analyse ubiquitination. Kowarschik K, Hoehenwarter W, Marillonnet S, Trujillo M. New Phytol. 2018 Mar;217(4):1749-1763. doi: 10.1111/nph.14900. Epub 2017 Nov 30. PubMed 29194629.
Backbone
  Vector backbone: pICH41308
  Backbone manufacturer: self-made
  Backbone size w/o insert (bp): 2251
  Vector type: Synthetic Biology
Growth in bacteria
  Bacterial resistance: Spectinomycin, 50 μg/mL
  Growth temperature: 37°C
  Growth strain: DH5alpha
  Copy number: High Copy
Gene/Insert
  Gene/Insert name: MMZ3/UEV1C (alt name: AT2G36060)
  Species: A. thaliana (mustard weed)
  Insert size (bp): 446
  Entrez Gene: MMZ3 (a.k.a. F11F19.3, F11F19_3, MMS ZWEI HOMOLOGUE 3, MMZ3, UBIQUITIN E2 VARIANT 1C, UEV1C)
  Cloning method: Restriction Enzyme; 5′ cloning site BpiI (destroyed during cloning); 3′ cloning site BpiI (destroyed during cloning)
  Sequencing primers: 5′ moclof, agcgaggaagcggaagagcg; 3′ moclor, gccacctgacgtctaagaaacc
Terms and licenses: Academic/Nonprofit Terms; Industry Terms: Not Available to Industry
Depositor comments: release insert with BsaI and clone to Level 1 cloning vector
How to cite: pUG-137 was a gift from Marco Trujillo (Addgene plasmid # 104705 ; http://n2t.net/addgene:104705 ; RRID:Addgene_104705)
