[The description below was written by a language model from this plasmid's Addgene catalogue record and pLannotate feature annotations shown in this document.]
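Description:
pUG-137 is a small, high-copy cloning module from the UbiGate synthetic biology toolbox, a Golden Gate/MoClo-style parts collection built to reconstitute and analyse ubiquitination. It is based on the pICH41308 backbone, and the two sequence records, one from the depositor and one from repository sequencing, are about 2.7 kb and carry essentially the same annotations. The plasmid is propagated in E. coli through a ColE1/pUC-type origin and selected with spectinomycin via the aadA aminoglycoside adenylyltransferase gene. An AmpR (bla) promoter annotation lies upstream of aadA. The short integrase and gentamicin acetyltransferase fragments around it are probably remnants of the integron-type cassette from which the marker derives. The brief lacI and RSF ori matches next to the insert are likewise only fragments and should not be read as functional elements.

The payload is the coding sequence of Arabidopsis thaliana MMZ3/UEV1C (AT2G36060), a ubiquitin E2 variant, recorded as a 446 bp insert. UEV1C has no ubiquitin-conjugating activity on its own. As a heterodimer with a UBC partner it promotes assembly of Lys-63-linked polyubiquitin chains, a non-proteolytic modification associated with error-free DNA damage tolerance and signalling. The insert was cloned through BpiI sites that were destroyed in the process. No promoter, terminator or tag for its expression is annotated, so this is a storage part rather than an expression construct. According to the depositor, the coding module is released with BsaI and assembled into a Level 1 vector, where it can be joined to regulatory and tag modules to build transcription units for ubiquitination assays.
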