Features (pLannotate 1.2.2; 7 found; start..end, strand, type, name):
    110..214     +  promoter       AmpR promoter: bla
    205..285     -  CDS            int (fragment): INT2_ECOLX - Protein inferred from homology: Swiss-Prot protein existence level 3. Putative integrase believed to be involved in the insertion of antibiotic resistance genes into plasmids and transposons. From Escherichia coli.
    371..427     +  CDS            GmR (fragment): gentamycin acetyltransferase; aacC1; confers resistance to gentamycin
    434..1222    +  CDS            aadA: S3AD_ECOLX - Experimental evidence at protein level: Swiss-Prot protein existence level 1. Mediates bacterial resistance to the antibiotics streptomycin and spectinomycin. From Escherichia coli.
   1396..1984    +  rep_origin     ori: high-copy-number ColE1/pMB1/pBR322/pUC origin of replication
   2167..2216    +  CDS            lacI (fragment): lac repressor; lacI; The lac repressor binds to the lac operator to inhibit transcription in E. coli. This inhibition can be relieved by adding lactose or isopropyl-β-D-thiogalactopyranoside (IPTG).
   2233..2670    +  CDS            UEV1C: UEV1C_ARATH - Also known as MMZ3. Experimental evidence at protein level: Swiss-Prot protein existence level 1. Has no ubiquitin ligase activity on its own. The heterodimer with UBC catalyzes the synthesis of non-canonical poly-ubiquitin chains that are linked through 'Lys-63'. This type of poly-ubiquitination does not lead to protein degradation by the proteasome. Mediates transcriptional activation of target genes. May play a role in the control of progress through the cell cycle and differentiation. May play a role in the error-free DNA repair pathway and contributes to the survival of cell
>Addgene plasmid #104705 | pUG-137 | depositor full sequence | sequence record 198534 | Full Sequence
GTGGCTCTTCAGTGGACGAAAGGGCCTCGTGATACGCCTATTTTTATAGGTTAATGTCATGATAATAATG
GTTTCTTAGACGTCAGGTGGCACTTTTCGGGGAAATGTGCGCGGAACCCCTATTTGTTTATTTTTCTAAA
TACATTCAAATATGTATCCGCTCATGAGACAATAACCCTGATAAATGCTTCAATAATATTGAAAAAGGAA
GAGTATGCGCTCACGCAACTGGTCCAGAACCTTGACCGAACGCAGCGGTGGTAACGGCGCAGTGGCGGTT
TTCATGGCTTGTTATGACTGTTTTTTTGGGGTACAGTCTATGCCTCGGGCATCCAAGCAGCAAGCGCGTT
ACGCCGTGGGTCGATGTTTGATGTTATGGAGCAGCAACGATGTTACGCAGCAGGGCAGTCGCCCTAAAAC
AAAGTTAAACATCATGAGGGAAGCGGTGATCGCCGAAGTATCGACTCAACTATCAGAGGTAGTTGGCGTC
ATCGAGCGCCATCTCGAACCGACGTTGCTGGCCGTACATTTGTACGGCTCCGCAGTGGATGGCGGCCTGA
AGCCACACAGCGATATTGATTTGCTGGTTACGGTGACCGTAAGGCTTGATGAAACAACGCGGCGAGCTTT
GATCAACGACCTTTTGGAAACTTCGGCTTCCCCTGGAGAGAGCGAGATTCTCCGCGCTGTAGAAGTCACC
ATTGTTGTGCACGACGACATCATTCCGTGGCGTTATCCAGCTAAGCGCGAACTGCAATTTGGAGAATGGC
AGCGCAATGACATTCTTGCAGGTATCTTCGAGCCAGCCACGATCGACATTGATCTGGCTATCTTGCTGAC
AAAAGCAAGAGAACATAGCGTTGCCTTGGTAGGTCCAGCGGCGGAGGAACTCTTTGATCCGGTTCCTGAA
CAGGATCTATTTGAGGCGCTAAATGAAACCTTAACGCTATGGAACTCGCCGCCCGACTGGGCTGGCGATG
AGCGAAATGTAGTGCTTACGTTGTCCCGCATTTGGTACAGCGCAGTAACCGGCAAAATCGCGCCGAAGGA
TGTCGCTGCCGACTGGGCAATGGAGCGCCTGCCGGCCCAGTATCAGCCCGTCATACTTGAAGCTAGACAG
GCTTATCTTGGACAAGAAGAAGATCGCTTGGCCTCGCGCGCAGATCAGTTGGAAGAATTTGTCCATTACG
TAAAAGGCGAGATCACCAAGGTAGTCGGCAAATAACTGTCAGACCAAGTTTACTCATATATACTTTAGAT
TGATTTAAAACTTCATTTTTAATTTAAAAGGATCTAGGTGAAGATCCTTTTTGATAATCTCATGACCAAA
ATCCCTTAACGTGAGTTTTCGTTCCACTGAGCGTCAGACCCCGTAGAAAAGATCAAAGGATCTTCTTGAG
ATCCTTTTTTTCTGCGCGTAATCTGCTGCTTGCAAACAAAAAAACCACCGCTACCAGCGGTGGTTTGTTT
GCCGGATCAAGAGCTACCAACTCTTTTTCCGAAGGTAACTGGCTTCAGCAGAGCGCAGATACCAAATACT
GTCCTTCTAGTGTAGCCGTAGTTAGGCCACCACTTCAAGAACTCTGTAGCACCGCCTACATACCTCGCTC
TGCTAATCCTGTTACCAGTGGCTGCTGCCAGTGGCGATAAGTCGTGTCTTACCGGGTTGGACTCAAGACG
ATAGTTACCGGATAAGGCGCAGCGGTCGGGCTGAACGGGGGGTTCGTGCACACAGCCCAGCTTGGAGCGA
ACGACCTACACCGAACTGAGATACCTACAGCGTGAGCTATGAGAAAGCGCCACGCTTCCCGAAGGGAGAA
AGGCGGACAGGTATCCGGTAAGCGGCAGGGTCGGAACAGGAGAGCGCACGAGGGAGCTTCCAGGGGGAAA
CGCCTGGTATCTTTATAGTCCTGTCGGGTTTCGCCACCTCTGACTTGAGCGTCGATTTTTGTGATGCTCG
TCAGGGGGGCGGAGCCTATGGAAAAACGCCAGCAACGCGGCCTTTTTACGGTTCCTGGCCTTTTGCTGGC
CTTTTGCTCACATGTTCTTTCCTGCGTTATCCCCTGATTCTGTGGATAACCGTATTACCGCCTTTGAGTG
AGCTGATACCGCTCGCCGCAGCCGAACGACCGAGCGCAGCGAGTCAGTGAGCGAGGAAGCGGAAGAGCGC
CCAATACGCAAACCGCCTCTCCCCGCGCGTTGGCCGATTCATTAATCACTCTGTGGTCTCAAATGACTCT
TGGCTCAGGATCGAGTGTTGTCGTTCCGAGGAATTTCCGGTTGCTGGAGGAGCTTGAACGTGGAGAGAAA
GGTATTGGAGATGGAACTGTGAGCTATGGAATGGATGATGGAGATGACATTTATATGCGCTCTTGGACTG
GCACTATCATCGGTCCTCACAACGTAACTGTACATGAGGGTCGGATTTATCAGTTGAAGCTCTTCTGTGA
CAAAGATTACCCTGAGAAACCTCCGACTGTTCGGTTCCATTCGCGTATCAACATGACTTGTGTCAACCAT
GATACCGGCGTGGTGGATTCAAAGAAGTTTGGGGTTCTTGCAAACTGGCAAAGACAGTACACAATGGAGG
ACATACTGACTCAATTGAAGAAGGAGATGGCTGCATCGCATAACCGGAAGCTTGTTCAACCTCCCGAAGG
AACTTTCTTCTAAGCTTTGAGACCACGAA
