Features (pLannotate 1.2.2; 8 found; start..end, strand, type, name):
      1..65      +  rep_origin     RSF ori (fragment): Plasmids containing the RSF 1030 origin of replication can be propagated in E. coli cells that contain additional plasmids with compatible origins.
     67..116     +  CDS            lacI (fragment): lac repressor; lacI; The lac repressor binds to the lac operator to inhibit transcription in E. coli. This inhibition can be relieved by adding lactose or isopropyl-β-D-thiogalactopyranoside (IPTG).
    133..570     +  CDS            UEV1C: UEV1C_ARATH - Also known as MMZ3. Experimental evidence at protein level: Swiss-Prot protein existence level 1. Has no ubiquitin ligase activity on its own. The heterodimer with UBC catalyzes the synthesis of non-canonical poly-ubiquitin chains that are linked through 'Lys-63'. This type of poly-ubiquitination does not lead to protein degradation by the proteasome. Mediates transcriptional activation of target genes. May play a role in the control of progress through the cell cycle and differentiation. May play a role in the error-free DNA repair pathway and contributes to the survival of cell
    699..803     +  promoter       AmpR promoter: bla
    794..874     -  CDS            int (fragment): INT2_ECOLX - Protein inferred from homology: Swiss-Prot protein existence level 3. Putative integrase believed to be involved in the insertion of antibiotic resistance genes into plasmids and transposons. From Escherichia coli.
    962..1018    +  CDS            GmR (fragment): gentamycin acetyltransferase; aacC1; confers resistance to gentamycin
   1025..1813    +  CDS            aadA: S3AD_ECOLX - Experimental evidence at protein level: Swiss-Prot protein existence level 1. Mediates bacterial resistance to the antibiotics streptomycin and spectinomycin. From Escherichia coli.
   1987..2575    +  rep_origin     ori: high-copy-number ColE1/pMB1/pBR322/pUC origin of replication
>Addgene plasmid #104705 | pUG-137 | addgene full sequence | sequence record 206208 | Addgene NGS Result
AGCTGATACCGCTCGCCGCAGCCGAACGACCGAGCGCAGCGAGTCAGTGAGCGAGGAAGCGGAAGAGCGC
CCAATACGCAAACCGCCTCTCCCCGCGCGTTGGCCGATTCATTAATCACTCTGTGGTCTCAAATGACTCT
TGGCTCAGGATCGAGTGTTGTCGTTCCGAGGAATTTCCGGTTGCTGGAGGAGCTTGAACGTGGAGAGAAA
GGTATTGGAGATGGAACTGTGAGCTATGGAATGGATGATGGAGATGACATTTATATGCGCTCTTGGACTG
GCACTATCATCGGTCCTCACAACGTAACTGTACATGAGGGTCGGATTTATCAGTTGAAGCTCTTCTGTGA
CAAAGATTACCCTGAGAAACCTCCGACTGTTCGGTTCCATTCGCGTATCAACATGACTTGTGTCAACCAT
GATACCGGCGTGGTGGATTCAAAGAAGTTTGGGGTTCTTGCAAACTGGCAAAGACAGTACACAATGGAGG
ACATACTGACTCAATTGAAGAAGGAGATGGCTGCATCGCATAACCGGAAGCTTGTTCAACCTCCCGAAGG
AACTTTCTTCTAAGCTTTGAGACCACGAAGTGGCTCTTCAGTGGACGAAAGGGCCTCGTGATACGCCTAT
TTTTATAGGTTAATGTCATGATAATAATGGTTTCTTAGACGTCAGGTGGCACTTTTCGGGGAAATGTGCG
CGGAACCCCTATTTGTTTATTTTTCTAAATACATTCAAATATGTATCCGCTCATGAGACAATAACCCTGA
TAAATGCTTCAATAATATTGAAAAAGGAAGAGTATGCGCTCACGCAACTGGTCCAGAACCTTGACCGAAC
GCAGCGGTGGTAACGGCGCAGTGGCGGTTTTCATGGCTTGTTATGACTGTTTTTTTTTGGGGTACAGTCT
ATGCCTCGGGCATCCAAGCAGCAAGCGCGTTACGCCGTGGGTCGATGTTTGATGTTATGGAGCAGCAACG
ATGTTACGCAGCAGGGCAGTCGCCCTAAAACAAAGTTAAACATCATGAGGGAAGCGGTGATCGCCGAAGT
ATCGACTCAACTATCAGAGGTAGTTGGCGTCATCGAGCGCCATCTCGAACCGACGTTGCTGGCCGTACAT
TTGTACGGCTCCGCAGTGGATGGCGGCCTGAAGCCACACAGCGATATTGATTTGCTGGTTACGGTGACCG
TAAGGCTTGATGAAACAACGCGGCGAGCTTTGATCAACGACCTTTTGGAAACTTCGGCTTCCCCTGGAGA
GAGCGAGATTCTCCGCGCTGTAGAAGTCACCATTGTTGTGCACGACGACATCATTCCGTGGCGTTATCCA
GCTAAGCGCGAACTGCAATTTGGAGAATGGCAGCGCAATGACATTCTTGCAGGTATCTTCGAGCCAGCCA
CGATCGACATTGATCTGGCTATCTTGCTGACAAAAGCAAGAGAACATAGCGTTGCCTTGGTAGGTCCAGC
GGCGGAGGAACTCTTTGATCCGGTTCCTGAACAGGATCTATTTGAGGCGCTAAATGAAACCTTAACGCTA
TGGAACTCGCCGCCCGACTGGGCTGGCGATGAGCGAAATGTAGTGCTTACGTTGTCCCGCATTTGGTACA
GCGCAGTAACCGGCAAAATCGCGCCGAAGGATGTCGCTGCCGACTGGGCAATGGAGCGCCTGCCGGCCCA
GTATCAGCCCGTCATACTTGAAGCTAGACAGGCTTATCTTGGACAAGAAGAAGATCGCTTGGCCTCGCGC
GCAGATCAGTTGGAAGAATTTGTCCATTACGTAAAAGGCGAGATCACCAAGGTAGTCGGCAAATAACTGT
CAGACCAAGTTTACTCATATATACTTTAGATTGATTTAAAACTTCATTTTTAATTTAAAAGGATCTAGGT
GAAGATCCTTTTTGATAATCTCATGACCAAAATCCCTTAACGTGAGTTTTCGTTCCACTGAGCGTCAGAC
CCCGTAGAAAAGATCAAAGGATCTTCTTGAGATCCTTTTTTTCTGCGCGTAATCTGCTGCTTGCAAACAA
AAAAACCACCGCTACCAGCGGTGGTTTGTTTGCCGGATCAAGAGCTACCAACTCTTTTTCCGAAGGTAAC
TGGCTTCAGCAGAGCGCAGATACCAAATACTGTTCTTCTAGTGTAGCCGTAGTTAGGCCACCACTTCAAG
AACTCTGTAGCACCGCCTACATACCTCGCTCTGCTAATCCTGTTACCAGTGGCTGCTGCCAGTGGCGATA
AGTCGTGTCTTACCGGGTTGGACTCAAGACGATAGTTACCGGATAAGGCGCAGCGGTCGGGCTGAACGGG
GGGTTCGTGCACACAGCCCAGCTTGGAGCGAACGACCTACACCGAACTGAGATACCTACAGCGTGAGCTA
TGAGAAAGCGCCACGCTTCCCGAAGGGAGAAAGGCGGACAGGTATCCGGTAAGCGGCAGGGTCGGAACAG
GAGAGCGCACGAGGGAGCTTCCAGGGGGAAACGCCTGGTATCTTTATAGTCCTGTCGGGTTTCGCCACCT
CTGACTTGAGCGTCGATTTTTGTGATGCTCGTCAGGGGGGCGGAGCCTATGGAAAAACGCCAGCAACGCG
GCCTTTTTACGGTTCCTGGCCTTTTGCTGGCCTTTTGCTCACATGTTCTTTCCTGCGTTATCCCCTGATT
CTGTGGATAACCGTATTACCGCCTTTGAGTG
